Addgene plasmid #154422: pDONR223 SARS-CoV2 TEV-ORF7B
Purpose: Gateway-compatible Entry vector
Depositing lab: Fritz Roth. Depositing organization: Sinai Health System. Publication: A Comprehensive, Flexible Collection of SARS-CoV-2 Coding Regions. Kim DK, Knapp JJ, Kuang D, Chawla A, Cassonnet P, Lee H, Sheykhkarimli D, Samavarchi-Tehrani P, Abdouni H, Rayhan A, Li R, Pogoutse O, Coyaud E, van der Werf S, Demeret C, Gingras AC, Taipale M, Raught B, Jacob Y, Roth FP. G3 (Bethesda). 2020 Aug 6. pii: g3.120.401554. doi: 10.1534/g3.120.401554. PubMed 32763951.
Backbone
  Vector backbone: pDONR223
  Backbone manufacturer: Rual et al, Genome Res. 14:2128-2135, 2004.
  Backbone size w/o insert (bp): 5005
  Vector type: Gateway-compatible Entry vector, with insert of ORF7B CDS with a TEV sequence at the N-term.
Growth in bacteria
  Bacterial resistance: Spectinomycin, 50 μg/mL
  Growth temperature: 37°C
  Growth strain: DH5alpha
  Copy number: Unknown
Gene/Insert
  Gene/Insert name: ORF7B
  Species: SARS-CoV-2 isolate Wuhan-Hu-1
  Insert size (bp): 153
  Mutation: Many synonymous changes due to codon optimization
  Entrez Gene: ORF7b (a.k.a. GU280_gp08)
  Cloning method: Gateway Cloning
  Sequencing primers: 5′ M13F; 3′ M13R
Resource information
  A portion of this plasmid was derived from a plasmid made by: PCR amplified
Terms and licenses: Academic/Nonprofit Terms; Industry Terms
How to cite: pDONR223 SARS-CoV2 TEV-ORF7B was a gift from Fritz Roth (Addgene plasmid # 154422 ; http://n2t.net/addgene:154422 ; RRID:Addgene_154422)
