[The description below was written by a language model from this plasmid's Addgene catalogue record and pLannotate feature annotations shown in this document.]
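Description:
pDONR223 SARS-CoV2 TEV-ORF7B is a Gateway-compatible entry clone built on the pDONR223 backbone, carrying the ORF7b coding sequence of SARS-CoV-2 (isolate Wuhan-Hu-1). It is a bacterial cloning plasmid, propagated in E. coli through a high-copy ColE1/pUC-type origin and selected with spectinomycin through the aadA (SmR) aminoglycoside adenylyltransferase gene. Short fragments of an integron Pc promoter and a gentamicin acetyltransferase gene lie just upstream of this marker. The sequenced plasmid is 2,943 nt. This is smaller than the 5,005 bp listed for the empty donor vector, as expected once the donor vector's replaceable cassette has been exchanged for a small insert during Gateway cloning.

The payload is a 153 bp, PCR-derived insert in which a tobacco etch virus (TEV) protease recognition site sits immediately N-terminal to ORF7b. The viral sequence is codon-optimized, so it contains many synonymous changes relative to the native gene. The insert is flanked by two attL recombination sites. The automated annotation labels them attL3 and attL2, although they serve as the pair used in the LR Clonase reaction. rrnB T1 and T2 terminators upstream insulate the insert from read-through transcription, and a T7 promoter lies beyond the downstream attL site in reverse orientation. No promoter designed to express the ORF in a host is annotated, as is typical for an entry clone.

The plasmid belongs to a collection of SARS-CoV-2 coding regions and serves as a shuttle for moving ORF7b by LR recombination into destination vectors of choice. When the destination vector supplies an N-terminal tag, the TEV site should allow that tag to be cleaved from the ORF7b protein.
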