Features (pLannotate 1.2.2; 13 found; start..end, strand, type, name):
     45..140     +  protein_bind   attL3: mutant version of attL; recombination site for the Gateway® LR reaction LR Clonase™
    143..159     +  CDS            TEV site (fragment): tobacco etch virus (TEV) protease recognition and cleavage site
    164..292     +  CDS            NS7B_SARS2: Experimental evidence at protein level: Swiss-Prot protein existence level 1. From Severe acute respiratory syndrome coronavirus 2 (2019-nCoV) (SARS-CoV-2).
    297..396     -  protein_bind   attL2: mutant version of attL; recombination site for the Gateway® LR reaction LR Clonase™
    414..432     -  promoter       T7 promoter: promoter for bacteriophage T7 RNA polymerase
    622..645     +  promoter       Pc promoter (fragment): intI1 (promoter lies within the coding sequence); class 1 integron promoter
    821..877     +  CDS            GmR (fragment): gentamycin acetyltransferase; aacC1; confers resistance to gentamycin
    884..1675    +  CDS            SmR: aminoglycoside adenylyltransferase (Murphy, 1985); aadA; confers resistance to spectinomycin and streptomycin
   1768..2356    +  rep_origin     ori: high-copy-number ColE1/pMB1/pBR322/pUC origin of replication
   2539..2631    +  CDS            lacI (fragment): lac repressor; lacI; The lac repressor binds to the lac operator to inhibit transcription in E. coli. This inhibition can be relieved by adding lactose or isopropyl-β-D-thiogalactopyranoside (IPTG).
   2686..2713    -  terminator     rrnB T2 terminator: transcription terminator T2 from the E. coli rrnB gene
   2845..2888    +  terminator     rrnB T1 terminator: Escherichia coli rrnB; transcription terminator T1 from the E. coli rrnB gene
   2935..28      -  CDS            lacZα (fragment) (across the origin): LacZα fragment of β-galactosidase; lacZ fragment
>Addgene plasmid #154422 | pDONR223 SARS-CoV2 TEV-ORF7B | addgene full sequence | sequence record 310098 | Addgene NGS Result
GTCACGACGTTGTAAAACGACGGCCAGTCTTAAGCTCGGGCCCCAAATAATGATTTTATTTTGACTGATA
GTGACCTGTTCGTTGCAACAAATTGATGAGCAATGCTTTTTTATAATGCCAACTTTGTACAAAAAAGTTG
GCGAAAACCTGTACTTCCAAGGCATGATCGAGCTGAGCCTGATCGACTTCTACCTGTGCTTCCTGGCCTT
CCTGCTGTTCCTGGTGCTGATCATGCTGATCATCTTCTGGTTCTCCCTGGAGCTGCAGGACCACAACGAA
ACCTGCCACGCTTAATACCCAACTTTCTTGTACAAAGTTGGCATTATAAGAAAGCATTGCTTATCAATTT
GTTGCAACGAACAGGTCACTATCAGTCAAAATAAAATCATTATTTGCCATCCAGCTGATATCCCCTATAG
TGAGTCGTATTACATGGTCATAGCTGTTTCCTGGCAGCTCTGGCCCGTGTCTCAAAATCTCTGATGTTAC
ATTGCACAAGATAAAAATATATCATCATGCCTCCTCTAGACCAGCCAGGACAGAAATGCCTCGACTTCGC
TGCTACCCAAGGTTGCCGGGTGACGCACACCGTGGAAACGGATGAAGGCACGAACCCAGTGGACATAAGC
CTGTTCGGTTCGTAAGCTGTAATGCAAGTAGCGTATGCGCTCACGCAACTGGTCCAGAACCTTGACCGAA
CGCAGCGGTGGTAACGGCGCAGTGGCGGTTTTCATGGCTTGTTATGACTGTTTTTTTGGGGTACAGTCTA
TGCCTCGGGCATCCAAGCAGCAAGCGCGTTACGCCGTGGGTCGATGTTTGATGTTATGGAGCAGCAACGA
TGTTACGCAGCAGGGCAGTCGCCCTAAAACAAAGTTAAACATTATGAGGGAAGCGGTGATCGCCGAAGTA
TCGACTCAACTATCAGAGGTAGTTGGCGTCATCGAGCGCCATCTCGAACCGACGTTGCTGGCCGTACATT
TGTACGGCTCCGCAGTGGATGGCGGCCTGAAGCCACACAGTGATATTGATTTGCTGGTTACGGTGACCGT
AAGGCTTGATGAAACAACGCGGCGAGCTTTGATCAACGACCTTTTGGAAACTTCGGCTTCCCCTGGAGAG
AGCGAGATTCTCCGCGCTGTAGAAGTCACCATTGTTGTGCACGACGACATCATTCCGTGGCGTTATCCAG
CTAAGCGCGAACTGCAATTTGGAGAATGGCAGCGCAATGACATTCTTGCAGGTATCTTCGAGCCAGCCAC
GATCGACATTGATCTGGCTATCTTGCTGACAAAAGCAAGAGAACATAGCGTTGCCTTGGTAGGTCCAGCG
GCGGAGGAACTCTTTGATCCGGTTCCTGAACAGGATCTATTTGAGGCGCTAAATGAAACCTTAACGCTAT
GGAACTCGCCGCCCGACTGGGCTGGCGATGAGCGAAATGTAGTGCTTACGTTGTCCCGCATTTGGTACAG
CGCAGTAACCGGCAAAATCGCGCCGAAGGATGTCGCTGCCGACTGGGCAATGGAGCGCCTGCCGGCCCAG
TATCAGCCCGTCATACTTGAAGCTAGACAGGCTTATCTTGGACAAGAAGAAGATCGCTTGGCCTCGCGCG
CAGATCAGTTGGAAGAATTTGTCCACTACGTGAAAGGCGAGATCACCAAGGTAGTCGGCAAATAACCCTC
GAGCCACCCATGACCAAAATCCCTTAACGTGAGTTACGCGTCGTTCCACTGAGCGTCAGACCCCGTAGAA
AAGATCAAAGGATCTTCTTGAGATCCTTTTTTTCTGCGCGTAATCTGCTGCTTGCAAACAAAAAAACCAC
CGCTACCAGCGGTGGTTTGTTTGCCGGATCAAGAGCTACCAACTCTTTTTCCGAAGGTAACTGGCTTCAG
CAGAGCGCAGATACCAAATACTGTTCTTCTAGTGTAGCCGTAGTTAGGCCACCACTTCAAGAACTCTGTA
GCACCGCCTACATACCTCGCTCTGCTAATCCTGTTACCAGTGGCTGCTGCCAGTGGCGATAAGTCGTGTC
TTACCGGGTTGGACTCAAGACGATAGTTACCGGATAAGGCGCAGCGGTCGGGCTGAACGGGGGGTTCGTG
CACACAGCCCAGCTTGGAGCGAACGACCTACACCGAACTGAGATACCTACAGCGTGAGCTATGAGAAAGC
GCCACGCTTCCCGAAGGGAGAAAGGCGGACAGGTATCCGGTAAGCGGCAGGGTCGGAACAGGAGAGCGCA
CGAGGGAGCTTCCAGGGGGAAACGCCTGGTATCTTTATAGTCCTGTCGGGTTTCGCCACCTCTGACTTGA
GCGTCGATTTTTGTGATGCTCGTCAGGGGGGCGGAGCCTATGGAAAAACGCCAGCAACGCGGCCTTTTTA
CGGTTCCTGGCCTTTTGCTGGCCTTTTGCTCACATGTTCTTTCCTGCGTTATCCCCTGATTCTGTGGATA
ACCGTATTACCGCCTTTGAGTGAGCTGATACCGCTCGCCGCAGCCGAACGACCGAGCGCAGCGAGTCAGT
GAGCGAGGAAGCGGAAGAGCGCCCAATACGCAAACCGCCTCTCCCCGCGCGTTGGCCGATTCATTAATGC
AGCTGGCACGACAGGTTTCCCGACTGGAAAGCGGGCAGTGAGCGCAACGCAATTAATACGCGTACCGCTA
GCCAGGAAGAGTTTGTAGAAACGCAAAAAGGCCATCCGTCAGGATGGCCTTCTGCTTAGTTTGATGCCTG
GCAGTTTATGGCGGGCGTCCTGCCCGCCACCCTCCGGGCCGTTGCTTCACAACGTTCAAATCCGCTCCCG
GCGGATTTGTCCTACTCAGGAGAGCGTTCACCGACAAACAACAGATAAAACGAAAGGCCCAGTCTTCCGA
CTGAGCCTTTCGTTTTATTTGATGCCTGGCAGTTCCCTACTCTCGCGTTAACGCTAGCATGGATGTTTTC
CCA
