>Addgene plasmid #154422 | pDONR223 SARS-CoV2 TEV-ORF7B | depositor partial sequence | sequence record 298891 | Inserted CDS with stop codon
GAAAACCTGTACTTCCAAGGCATGATCGAGCTGAGCCTGATCGACTTCTACCTGTGCTTCCTGGCCTTCC
TGCTGTTCCTGGTGCTGATCATGCTGATCATCTTCTGGTTCTCCCTGGAGCTGCAGGACCACAACGAAAC
CTGCCACGCTTAA
